>Addgene plasmid #26879 | pFA6a-BIO-kanMX6 | depositor full sequence | sequence record 12733 | Author sequence
GAACGCGGCCGCCAGCTGAAGCTTCGTACGCTGCAGGTCGACGGATCCCCGGGTTAATTAACGCTGGAAA
GGCCGGTGAAGGTGCTGGAAAGGCCGGTGAAGGTGAAATCCCTGCCCCTCTTGCTGGTACCGTTTCTAAG
ATACTGGTAAAAGAAGGTGACACTGTTAAAGCTGGTCAAACAGTTCTGGTGCTGGAGGCTATGAAAATGG
AGACAGAAATTAACGCTCCTACTGACGGAAAAGTTGAAAAGGTGTTAGTTAAGGAAAGAGATGCTGTTCA
AGGTGGTCAAGGTCTAATCAAGATCGGCGTTTAATGAGGCGCGCCACTTCTAAATAAGCGAATTTCTTAT
GATTTATGATTTTTATTATTAAATAAGTTATAAAAAAAATAAGTGTATACAAATTTTAAAGTGACTCTTA
GGTTTTAAAACGAAAATTCTTATTCTTGAGTAACTCTTTCCTGTAGGTCAGGTTGCTTTCTCAGGTATAG
TATGAGGTCGCTCTTATTGACCACACCTCTACCGGCAGATCCGCTAGGGATAACAGGGTAATATAGATCT
GTTTAGCTTGCCTCGTCCCCGCCGGGTCACCCGGCCAGCGACATGGAGGCCCAGAATACCCTCCTTGACA
GTCTTGACGTGCGCAGCTCAGGGGCATGATGTGACTGTCGCCCGTACATTTAGCCCATACATCCCCATGT
ATAATCATTTGCATCCATACATTTTGATGGCCGCACGGCGCGAAGCAAAAATTACGGCTCCTCGCTGCAG
ACCTGCGAGCAGGGAAACGCTCCCCTCACAGACGCGTTGAATTGTCCCCACGCCGCGCCCCTGTAGAGAA
ATATAAAAGGTTAGGATTTGCCACTGAGGTTCTTCTTTCATATACTTCCTTTTAAAATCTTGCTAGGATA
CAGTTCTCACATCACATCCGAACATAAACAACCATGGGTAAGGAAAAGACTCACGTTTCGAGGCCGCGAT
TAAATTCCAACATGGATGCTGATTTATATGGGTATAAATGGGCTCGCGATAATGTCGGGCAATCAGGTGC
GACAATCTATCGATTGTATGGGAAGCCCGATGCGCCAGAGTTGTTTCTGAAACATGGCAAAGGTAGCGTT
GCCAATGATGTTACAGATGAGATGGTCAGACTAAACTGGCTGACGGAATTTATGCCTCTTCCGACCATCA
AGCATTTTATCCGTACTCCTGATGATGCATGGTTACTCACCACTGCGATCCCCGGCAAAACAGCATTCCA
GGTATTAGAAGAATATCCTGATTCAGGTGAAAATATTGTTGATGCGCTGGCAGTGTTCCTGCGCCGGTTG
CATTCGATTCCTGTTTGTAATTGTCCTTTTAACAGCGATCGCGTATTTCGTCTCGCTCAGGCGCAATCAC
GAATGAATAACGGTTTGGTTGATGCGAGTGATTTTGATGACGAGCGTAATGGCTGGCCTGTTGAACAAGT
CTGGAAAGAAATGCATAAGCTTTTGCCATTCTCACCGGATTCAGTCGTCACTCATGGTGATTTCTCACTT
GATAACCTTATTTTTGACGAGGGGAAATTAATAGGTTGTATTGATGTTGGACGAGTCGGAATCGCAGACC
GATACCAGGATCTTGCCATCCTATGGAACTGCCTCGGTGAGTTTTCTCCTTCATTACAGAAACGGCTTTT
TCAAAAATATGGTATTGATAATCCTGATATGAATAAATTGCAGTTTCATTTGATGCTCGATGAGTTTTTC
TAATCAGTACTGACAATAAAAAGATTCTTGTTTTCAAGAACTTGTCATTTGTATAGTTTTTTTATATTGT
AGTTGTTCTATTTTAATCAAATGTTAGCGTGATTTATATTTTTTTTCGCCTCGACATCATCTGCCCAGAT
GCGAAGTTAAGTGCGCAGAAAGTAATATCATGCGTCAATCGTATGTGAATGCTGGTCGCTATACTGCTGT
CGATTCGATACTAACGCCGCCATCCAGTTTAAACGAGCTCGAATTCATCGATGATATCAGATCCACTAGT
GGCCTATGCGGCCGCGGATCTGCCGGTCTCCCTATAGTGAGTCGTATTAATTTCGATAAGCCAGGTTAAC
CTGCATTAATGAATCGGCCAACGCGCGGGGAGAGGCGGTTTGCGTATTGGGCGCTCTTCCGCTTCCTCGC
TCACTGACTCGCTGCGCTCGGTCGTTCGGCTGCGGCGAGCGGTATCAGCTCACTCAAAGGCGGTAATACG
GTTATCCACAGAATCAGGGGATAACGCAGGAAAGAACATGTGAGCAAAAGGCCAGCAAAAGGCCAGGAAC
CGTAAAAAGGCCGCGTTGCTGGCGTTTTTCCATAGGCTCCGCCCCCCTGACGAGCATCACAAAAATCGAC
GCTCAAGTCAGAGGTGGCGAAACCCGACAGGACTATAAAGATACCAGGCGTTTCCCCCTGGAAGCTCCCT
CGTGCGCTCTCCTGTTCCGACCCTGCCGCTTACCGGATACCTGTCCGCCTTTCTCCCTTCGGGAAGCGTG
GCGCTTTCTCAATGCTCACGCTGTAGGTATCTCAGTTCGGTGTAGGTCGTTCGCTCCAAGCTGGGCTGTG
TGCACGAACCCCCCGTTCAGCCCGACCGCTGCGCCTTATCCGGTAACTATCGTCTTGAGTCCAACCCGGT
AAGACACGACTTATCGCCACTGGCAGCAGCCACTGGTAACAGGATTAGCAGAGCGAGGTATGTAGGCGGT
GCTACAGAGTTCTTGAAGTGGTGGCCTAACTACGGCTACACTAGAAGGACAGTATTTGGTATCTGCGCTC
TGCTGAAGCCAGTTACCTTCGGAAAAAGAGTTGGTAGCTCTTGATCCGGCAAACAAACCACCGCTGGTAG
CGGTGGTTTTTTTGTTTGCAAGCAGCAGATTACGCGCAGAAAAAAAGGATCTCAAGAAGATCCTTTGATC
TTTTCTACGGGGTCTGACGCTCAGTGGAACGAAAACTCACGTTAAGGGATTTTGGTCATGAGATTATCAA
AAAGGATCTTCACCTAGATCCTTTTAAATTAAAAATGAAGTTTTAAATCAATCTAAAGTATATATGAGTA
AACTTGGTCTGACAGTTACCAATGCTTAATCAGTGAGGCACCTATCTCAGCGATCTGTCTATTTCGTTCA
TCCATAGTTGCCTGACTCCCCGTCGTGTAGATAACTACGATACGGGAGGGCTTACCATCTGGCCCCAGTG
CTGCAATGATACCGCGAGACCCACGCTCACCGGCTCCAGATTTATCAGCAATAAACCAGCCAGCCGGAAG
GGCCGAGCGCAGAAGTGGTCCTGCAACTTTATCCGCCTCCATCCAGTCTATTAATTGTTGCCGGGAAGCT
AGAGTAAGTAGTTCGCCAGTTAATAGTTTGCGCAACGTTGTTGCCATTGCTACAGGCATCGTGGTGTCAC
GCTCGTCGTTTGGTATGGCTTCATTCAGCTCCGGTTCCCAACGATCAAGGCGAGTTACATGATCCCCCAT
GTTGTGCAAAAAAGCGGTTAGCTCCTTCGGTCCTCCGATCGTTGTCAGAAGTAAGTTGGCCGCAGTGTTA
TCACTCATGGTTATGGCAGCACTGCATAATTCTCTTACTGTCATGCCATCCGTAAGATGCTTTTCTGTGA
CTGGTGAGTACTCAACCAAGTCATTCTGAGAATAGTGTATGCGGCGACCGAGTTGCTCTTGCCCGGCGTC
AATACGGGATAATACCGCGCCACATAGCAGAACTTTAAAAGTGCTCATCATTGGAAAACGTTCTTCGGGG
CGAAAACTCTCAAGGATCTTACCGCTGTTGAGATCCAGTTCGATGTAACCCACTCGTGCACCCAACTGAT
CTTCAGCATCTTTTACTTTCACCAGCGTTTCTGGGTGAGCAAAAACAGGAAGGCAAAATGCCGCAAAAAA
GGGAATAAGGGCGACACGGAAATGTTGAATACTCATACTCTTCCTTTTTCAATATTATTGAAGCATTTAT
CAGGGTTATTGTCTCATGAGCGGATACATATTTGAATGTATTTAGAAAAATAAACAAATAGGGGTTCCGC
GCACATTTCCCCGAAAAGTGCCACCTGACGTCTAAGAAACCATTATTATCATGACATTAACCTATAAAAA
TAGGCGTATCACGAGGCCCTTTCGTCTCGCGCGTTTCGGTGATGACGGTGAAAACCTCTGACACATGCAG
CTCCCGGAGACGGTCACAGCTTGTCTGTAAGCGGATGCCGGGAGCAGACAAGCCCGTCAGGGCGCGTCAG
CGGGTGTTGGCGGGTGTCGGGGCTGGCTTAACTATGCGGCATCAGAGCAGATTGTACTGAGAGTGCACCA
TATGGACATATTGTCGTTAGAACGCGGCTACAATTAATACATAACCTTATGTATCATACACATACGATTT
AGGTGACACTATA
Features (pLannotate 1.2.2; 11 found; start..end, strand, type, name):
     69..308     +  CDS            BCCP_PROFR (fragment): Experimental evidence at protein level: Swiss-Prot protein existence level 1. The biotinyl 1.3S subunit serves as a carboxyl carrier between the substrate-binding sites on the 12S and 5S subunits. From Propionibacterium freudenreichii subsp. shermanii.
    338..525     +  terminator     ADH1 terminator: S. cerevisiae ADH1; transcription terminator for the S. cerevisiae alcohol dehydrogenase 1 (ADH1) gene
    600..1956    +  gene           kanMX: yeast selectable marker conferring kanamycin resistance (Wach et al., 1994)
   2061..2079    -  promoter       T7 promoter: promoter for bacteriophage T7 RNA polymerase
   2101..2154    -  CDS            lacI (fragment): lac repressor; lacI; The lac repressor binds to the lac operator to inhibit transcription in E. coli. This inhibition can be relieved by adding lactose or isopropyl-β-D-thiogalactopyranoside (IPTG).
   2337..2925    -  rep_origin     ori: high-copy-number ColE1/pMB1/pBR322/pUC origin of replication
   3096..3956    -  CDS            AmpR: β-lactamase; bla; confers resistance to ampicillin, carbenicillin, and related antibiotics
   3957..4061    -  promoter       AmpR promoter: bla
   4156..4191    +  CDS            rop (fragment): Rop protein, which maintains plasmids at low copy number; rop
   4293..4344    +  misc_feature   bom (fragment): basis of mobility region from pBR322
   4407..2       +  promoter       SP6 promoter (across the origin): promoter for bacteriophage SP6 RNA polymerase
