[The description below was written by a language model from this plasmid's Addgene catalogue record and pLannotate feature annotations shown in this document.]
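Description:
pFA6a-BIO-kanMX6 is a PCR-template plasmid for C-terminal epitope tagging of chromosomal genes in Saccharomyces cerevisiae, built on the pFA6a-kanMX6 backbone. It is not designed to replicate in yeast: the feature table shows no yeast origin or centromere, only a high-copy ColE1/pUC-type origin and an ampicillin resistance gene (β-lactamase with its own promoter) for propagation in E. coli. Short remnants of lacI, rop and the pBR322 bom region, along with flanking T7 and SP6 phage promoters, are leftovers of the parental cloning vector.

The payload is a roughly 230 bp BIO tag cloned between PacI and AscI sites, both of which are preserved. The annotation identifies it as a fragment of the biotin carboxyl carrier protein (1.3S transcarboxylase subunit) from Propionibacterium freudenreichii, a domain that acts as a signal for in vivo biotinylation and so allows tagged proteins to be captured on streptavidin or avidin resins. The tag has no promoter of its own, since it is meant to be fused in frame to the end of an endogenous open reading frame. It is followed by the S. cerevisiae ADH1 terminator, which supplies transcription termination for the tagged gene, and then by the kanMX marker cassette. The catalogue lists the yeast selectable marker as gentamicin, which presumably refers to the G418 (geneticin) selection that kanMX normally provides.

In use, the tag–terminator–marker module is amplified with primers carrying homology to the target locus and integrated by homologous recombination. The plasmid belongs to a set of modules for PCR-based tagging and affinity purification. The depositor notes a short deletion in the repository's quality-control sequence relative to the depositor sequence, which does not appear to affect important features.
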