Addgene plasmid #26879: pFA6a-BIO-kanMX6
Depositing lab: Peter Kaiser. Depositing organization: University of California, Irvine. Publication: HB tag modules for PCR-based gene tagging and tandem affinity purification in Saccharomyces cerevisiae. Tagwerker C, Zhang H, Wang X, Larsen LS, Lathrop RH, Hatfield GW, Auer B, Huang L, Kaiser P. Yeast. 2006 Jun . 23(8):623-32. 10.1002/yea.1380 PubMed 16823883.
Backbone
  Vector backbone: pFA6akanMX6
  Backbone size w/o insert (bp): 4100
  Vector type: PCR tagging yeast
  Selectable markers: Gentamicin
Growth in bacteria
  Bacterial resistance: Ampicillin, 100 μg/mL
  Growth temperature: 37°C
  Growth strain: DH5alpha
  Copy number: High Copy
Gene/Insert
  Gene/Insert name: BIO-tag
  Insert size (bp): 230
  Cloning method: Restriction Enzyme; 5′ cloning site Pac1 (not destroyed); 3′ cloning site Asc1 (not destroyed)
  Sequencing primers: 5′ na
Terms and licenses: Academic/Nonprofit Terms; Industry Terms: Not Available to Industry
Depositor comments: There is a short deletion in Addgene's QC sequence relative to the depositor's sequence, but it does not appear to affect the important features.
How to cite: pFA6a-BIO-kanMX6 was a gift from Peter Kaiser (Addgene plasmid # 26879)
