>Addgene plasmid #26879 | pFA6a-BIO-kanMX6 | addgene partial sequence | sequence record 33134 | 26879 with SP6
CTTCGTACGCTGCAGGTCGACGGATCCCCGGGTTAATTAACGCTGGAAAGGCCGGTGAAGGTGAAATCCC
TGCCCCTCTTGCTGGTACCGTTTCTAAGATACTGGTAAAAGAAGGTGACACTGTTAAAGCTGGTCAAACA
GTTCTGGTGCTGGAGGCTATGAAAATGGAGACAGAAATTAACGCTCCTACTGACGGAAAAGTTGAAAAGG
TGTTAGTTAAGGAAAGAGATGCTGTTCAAGGTGGCCAAGGTCTAATCAAGATCGGCGTTTAATGAGGCGC
GCCACTTCTAAATAAGCGAATTTCTTATGATTTATGATTTTTATTATTAAATAAGTTATAAAAAAAATAA
GTGTATACAAATTTTAAAGTGACTCTTAGGTTTTAAAACGAAAATTCTTATTCTTGAGTAACTCTTTCCT
GTAGGTCAGGTTGCTTTCTCAGGTATAGTATGAGGTCGCTCTTATTGACCACACCTCTACCGGCAGATCC
GCTAGGGATAACAGGGTAATATAGATCTGTTTAGCTTGCCTCGTCCCCGCCGGGTCACCCGGCCAGCGAC
ATGGAGGCCCAGAATACCCTCCTTGACAGTCTTGACGTGCGCAGCTCAGGGGCATGATGTGACTGTCGCC
CGTACATTTAGCCCATACATCCCCATGTATAATCATTTGCATCCATACATTTTGATGGCCGCACGGCGCG
AAGCAAAAATTACGGCTCCTCGCTGCAGACCTGCGAGCAGGGAAACGCTCCCCTCACAGACGCGTTGAAT
TGTCCCCACGCCGCGCCCCTGTAGAGAAATATAAAAGGTTAGGATTTGCCACTGAGGTTCTTCTTTCATA
TACTTCCTTTTAAAATCTTGCTAGGATACAGTTCTCACATCACATCCGAACATAAACAACCATGGGTAAG
GAAAAGACTCACGTTTCGAGGCCGCGATTAAATTCCA
